Addgene plasmid #17367: pBS Wnt-1HA
Depositing lab: Jan Kitajewski. Depositing organization: Columbia University. Publication: Transformation by Wnt family proteins correlates with regulation of beta-catenin. Shimizu H, Julius MA, Giarre M, Zheng Z, Brown AM, Kitajewski J. Cell Growth Differ. 1997 Dec . 8(12):1349-58. PubMed 9419423.
Backbone
  Vector backbone: pBS KS(+)
  Backbone manufacturer: Stratagene
  Backbone size w/o insert (bp): 3000
  Vector type: Bacterial Expression
Growth in bacteria
  Bacterial resistance: Ampicillin, 100 μg/mL
  Growth temperature: 37°C
  Growth strain: DH5alpha
  Copy number: High Copy
Gene/Insert
  Gene/Insert name: Wnt-1HA (alt name: wnt1)
  Species: M. musculus (mouse)
  Insert size (bp): 1300
  Entrez Gene: Wnt1 (a.k.a. Int-1, Wnt-1, sw, swaying)
  Tag / fusion protein: HA (C terminal on insert)
  Cloning method: Restriction Enzyme
  Sequencing primers: 5′ T7; 3′ T3
Terms and licenses: Academic/Nonprofit Terms; Industry Terms: Not Available to Industry
How to cite: pBS Wnt-1HA was a gift from Jan Kitajewski (Addgene plasmid # 17367 ; http://n2t.net/addgene:17367 ; RRID:Addgene_17367)
