[The description below was written by a language model from this plasmid's Addgene catalogue record.]
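Description:
pBS Wnt-1HA is a bacterial cloning plasmid built on the Stratagene pBS KS(+) (pBluescript-type) phagemid backbone, about 3 kb without insert. It carries a roughly 1.3 kb mouse Wnt1 cDNA, also known as Int-1. The plasmid is maintained at high copy in E. coli and selected with ampicillin. The catalogue classes it as a bacterial expression vector. In practice, backbones of this family mainly serve for cloning, sequencing and template preparation rather than for producing protein in mammalian cells.

The insert encodes Wnt-1 with a haemagglutinin (HA) epitope tag fused to its C terminus, so the protein can be detected or immunoprecipitated with anti-HA antibodies. This is helpful for Wnt family proteins, where good antibodies have historically been scarce. The cDNA was introduced by restriction enzyme cloning, but the record does not name the sites used. T7 is listed as the 5′ sequencing primer and T3 as the 3′ primer. This indicates that the coding sequence lies between the two phage promoter and primer sites that flank the Bluescript polylinker, with its 5′ end towards T7. That arrangement generally permits in vitro transcription of sense or antisense RNA, although the record does not describe such a use. No eukaryotic promoter is recorded, and no feature table accompanies the entry.

The associated publication examines how transformation by Wnt family proteins correlates with regulation of beta-catenin. The plasmid is therefore best regarded as a source of the tagged Wnt-1 coding sequence, suitable for subcloning into expression vectors for studies of Wnt signalling.
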