>Addgene plasmid #17367 | pBS Wnt-1HA | addgene partial sequence | sequence record 23633 | 17367 with T7
GGCGGCCGCTCTAGAACTAGTGGATCCCCCGGGCTGCAGGAATTCCCTCGCATCACTGCCNTCACCGCTG
TGTCCAGTCCCACCGTCGCGGACAGCAACCACAGTCGTCAGAACCGCAGCACAGAACCAGCAAGGCCAGG
CAGGCCATGGGGCTCTGGGCGCTGCTGCCCAGCTGGGTTTCTACTACGTTGCTACTGGCACTGACCGCTC
TGCCCGCAGCCCTGGCTGCCAACAGTAGTGGCCGATGGTGGGGCATCGTGAACATAGCCTCCTCCACGAA
CCTGTTGACGGATTCCAAGAGTCTGCAGCTGGTGCTCGAGCCCAGTCTGCAGCTGCTGAGCCGCAAGCAG
CGGCGACTGATCCGACAGAACCCGGGGATCCTGCACAGCGTGAGTGGAGGGCTCCAGAGCGCTGTGCGAG
AGTGCAAATGGCAATTCCGAAACCGCCGCTGGAACTGCCCCACTGCTCCGGGGCCCCACCTCTTCGGCAA
GATCGTCAACCGAGGCTGCCGAGAAACAGCGTTCATCTTCGCAATCACCTCCGCCGGGGTCACACATTCC
GTGGCGCGCTCCTGCTCCGAAGGCTCCATCGAGTCCTGCACCTGCGACTACCGGCGGCGCGGCCCTGTGG
GCCCCGACTGGCATTGCCGTGGCTGCAGTGANAACATCGATTTTGGTCGCCTCTTTGGCCGAGAGTTCGT
GGACTCCGGGGAGAANGGGCGGGAACTACNCTTCCTCATGAACCTTCNCAACAACGAAGGCAGGGCGAAN
GACCGTNTTCTCTGAGATGCCCNAGANTGCAATGCACGGGAGT
