>Addgene plasmid #17367 | pBS Wnt-1HA | addgene partial sequence | sequence record 51271 | T3 5'-GCAATTAACCCTCACTAAAGG-3'
CCCTCGAGGTCGACGGATCCTCTAGAGCCGGATCTTAATTAATTAAGGCCCTGGACCCAAAGAAGCGTAA
TCTGGAACATCATATGGGTAGGCCATGGATAGACACTCGTGCAGAACGCGCGTGTGCGTGCAGTTGCGGC
AGCTGACGTGGCAGCACCAGTGGAAGGTGCAGTTGCAGCGCTCCGTGACGCGCTGCGTGCGCGTGCGGTG
GCCTCGGCCACAGCACAGCAGCTCACAGCCGTCCAGCGCGGGAGACGAGCTGTTGCAAGCTCGTCCAGCT
GTGCCAGCTGTGCCCAGGCGGCCACTGTACGTGCAGAAGTTGGGCGATTTCTCGAAGTAGACGAGGTCGT
GAGGGGAGGGAGGCTTGTGCGCGGGGTCTTCGGGCTCCAGGCGCAGCAGCTCCGCCCGCGAGGCGCGGTT
GCTGCCTCGGTTGCCGTAAAGGACGCGGGAGGCGCCGTCGAAGCGGTCGCGCAGCACGTCGCCCACAGCG
CGCAGCGTGGGCAGCCGCATCCAACACGTGCGCACCGTGCAGGAGCCGGACATCCCGTGGCATTTGCACT
CTTGGCGCATCTCAGAGAACACGGTCGTTCGCCCTGCCTCGTTGTTGTGAAGGTTCATGAGGAAGCGTAG
GTCCCGCCCCTTCTCCCCGGAGTCCACGAACTCTCGGCCAAAGAGGCGACCAAAATCGATGTTGTCACTG
CAGCCCCCCCAGTGCCAGTCGGGGCCCCCAGGGCCGCGCCGCCGGTAGTCGCAGGTGCAGGACTCGATGG
AGCCTTCGG
